Addgene plasmid #36423: Bcr del oligo pCDNA3.1/HisB
Depositing lab: John Groffen & Nora Heisterkamp. Depositing organization: Children's Hospital Los Angeles. Publication: Bcr is a substrate for Transglutaminase 2 cross-linking activity. Yi SJ, Groffen J, Heisterkamp N. BMC Biochem. 2011 Feb 10;12:8. 10.1186/1471-2091-12-8 PubMed 21310073.
Backbone
  Vector backbone: pCDNA3.1/hisB
  Backbone manufacturer: Invitrogen
  Backbone size w/o insert (bp): 5400
  Total vector size (bp): 9400
  Vector type: Mammalian Expression
  Selectable markers: Neomycin (select with G418)
Growth in bacteria
  Bacterial resistance: Ampicillin, 50 μg/mL
  Growth temperature: 37°C
  Growth strain: DH5alpha
  Copy number: High Copy
Gene/Insert
  Gene/Insert name: BCR
  Species: H. sapiens (human)
  Mutation: Deletion of amino acid residues 2-63
  Entrez Gene: BCR (a.k.a. ALL, BCR1, CML, D22S11, D22S662, PHL)
  Tag / fusion protein: Xpress (N terminal on insert)
  Cloning method: Restriction Enzyme; 5′ cloning site EagI (not destroyed); 3′ cloning site Xba I (not destroyed)
  Sequencing primers: 5′ CMV-F; 3′ BGH-Rev
Terms and licenses: Academic/Nonprofit Terms; Industry Terms: Not Available to Industry
Depositor comments: To generate Xpress-tagged Bcr del oligo, we isolated the N-terminal end of Bcr with deletion of amino acid residues 2-63 from a previously described 474 bp subclone by digestion with Eag I x Xho I.The 3.5 kb 3’ end of BCR was isolated from a cDNA clone in pSK (B1/SK) by digestion with Xho I x Xba I. These two fragments were combined in pcDNA3.1/HisB digested with Not I x Xba. Construct has a deletion of amino acid residues 2-63. The first amino acid residues are M- AAA- KEKKSY.... The AAA originate from the pSL1180 polylinker, The "KEKK.." are Bcr amino acids. Constructed by Sun-ju Yi.
How to cite: Bcr del oligo pCDNA3.1/HisB was a gift from John Groffen & Nora Heisterkamp (Addgene plasmid # 36423 ; http://n2t.net/addgene:36423 ; RRID:Addgene_36423)
