[The description below was written by a language model from this plasmid's Addgene catalogue record.]
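Description:
Bcr del oligo pCDNA3.1/HisB is a mammalian expression plasmid built on the Invitrogen pcDNA3.1/HisB backbone (about 5.4 kb), with a total size of roughly 9.4 kb. It is maintained as a high-copy plasmid in E. coli under ampicillin selection, and it carries a neomycin resistance marker so that transfected mammalian cells can be selected with G418. The record does not list the promoter or terminator explicitly. However, the recommended sequencing primers (CMV forward and BGH reverse) fit the standard pcDNA3.1 layout, in which the insert sits between the CMV immediate-early promoter and the bovine growth hormone polyadenylation signal.

The insert is human BCR cDNA encoding a mutant protein that lacks amino acid residues 2–63. The construct name indicates that this deletion is meant to remove the N-terminal oligomerization region. The protein is expressed with an N-terminal Xpress epitope tag supplied by the vector, allowing detection or immunoprecipitation with anti-Xpress antibodies. According to the depositor, the coding region was assembled from two pieces: a short EagI–XhoI fragment from an earlier subclone, carrying the deleted N-terminal end, and a 3.5 kb XhoI–XbaI fragment containing the remaining 3′ portion of BCR. Both were ligated into vector cut with NotI and XbaI. As a result, the initiating methionine is followed by three alanines derived from a polylinker before native Bcr sequence resumes.

The associated publication examines Bcr as a substrate for transglutaminase 2 cross-linking. This suggests the construct is used to express an oligomerization-domain deletion mutant for comparison with other Bcr forms in such studies.
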