>Addgene plasmid #36423 | Bcr del oligo pCDNA3.1/HisB | addgene partial sequence | sequence record 50860 | CMV-F 5'-CGCAAATGGGCGGTAGGCGTG-3'
CAGAGCTCTCTGGCTACTAGAGAACCCACTGCTTACTGGCTTATCGAAATTAATACGACTCACTATAGGG
AGACCCAAGCTGGCTAGCGTTTAAACTTAAGCTTACCATGGGGGGTTCTCATCATCATCATCATCATGGT
ATGGCTAGCATGACTGGTGGACAGCAAATGGGTCGGGATCTGTACGACGATGACGATAAGGTACCTAAGG
ATCCAGTGTGGTGGAATTCTGCAGATATCCAGCACAGTGGCGGCCGCGCCATGGGACGTCCCAAGGAAAA
GAAGAGCTATGACCGGCAGCGATGGGGCTTCCGGCGCGCGGCGCAGGCCCCCGACGGCGCCTCCGAGCCC
CGAGCGTCCGCGTCGCGCCCGCAGCCAGCGCCCGCCGACGGAGCCGACCCGCCGCCCGCCGAGGAGCCCG
AGGCCCGGCCCGACGGCGAGGGTTCTCCGTAAGGCCAGG
