>Addgene plasmid #36423 | Bcr del oligo pCDNA3.1/HisB | addgene partial sequence | sequence record 50864 | BGH-Rev 5'-TAGAAGGCACAGTCGAGG-3'
ATACAACAGTGAGGGAATCCAGTCACGTTCCCTTCTCCCCAGAGAGGGCGCATCTTGACAAGTGATCCAG
TAGAAATCTTTTAGACTCTAAGTTAAGTTCATAAAAACCACTCCCTTCACCCTGTCTCCCAGGGCCAGGC
CTGGACTCCGAGATGAACTGGCTTGGGGCGCCCTCAGGTGGCCACATAAAAAACCACAGTCTGAGGCCAG
CCTGGGGCTCCCAGACCTGGGCGGGATCTTTCCAGGCCACCTGTCCTTCGGCTTTGGGTCGCTGTCTCTT
GGCAGATGGCCCAACACTTGGGGGTGGCCCAAGGACACCTCAGGAAGGTTCCCGCTCTACGGATGGCCCG
ATTAGCCAGAGGTTTCCAGGCCATCTGTCCGCCTCCAGGAGATGGACTGGGACCTTTAGACTTCGGTGGA
GAACAGGATGCTCTGTCTCTTGCTGTCCGGGGCAGGGATGGCCTCCAGCTGCAGGAAGTACAGCAGCACC
TGGACCTGGGACATGACCTCCAAGGACCAGCTGTCAGTCATGGTGATAGGCTGGCTGGGGTTGGCAGGGA
GCTTGCTCTCCTTCTCGGAGGGCCGGAGCAGCGTGGGGCCAAAGACCGTGGCGAGGTTGTGCAGGGACAT
CTTATTGACTGCCTCCTTCTCTGCCACCCTTTTCAGGTGGTCCAGAAGGAAAAGGAAGGTGAGCAGGTTG
GCCTCCGGCAGGGA
